Addgene plasmid #78962: PP258
Purpose: Promoter: GAP6, minimal Promoter: mCYC. Figure 4. Expresses GFP.
Depositing lab: Timothy Lu. Depositing organization: Massachusetts Institute of Technology. Publication: Synthetic biology and microbioreactor platforms for programmable production of biologics at the point-of-care. Perez-Pinera P, Han N, Cleto S, Cao J, Purcell O, Shah KA, Lee K, Ram R, Lu TK. Nat Commun. 2016 Jul 29;7:12211. doi: 10.1038/ncomms12211. PubMed 27470089.
Backbone
  Vector backbone: pPICZ A
  Vector type: Yeast Expression
  Selectable markers: Zeocin
Growth in bacteria
  Bacterial resistance: Bleocin (Zeocin), 50 μg/mL
  Growth temperature: 37°C
  Growth strain: DH5alpha
  Copy number: Unknown
Gene/Insert
  Gene/Insert name: GFP
Terms and licenses: Academic/Nonprofit Terms; Industry Terms: Not Available to Industry
How to cite: PP258 was a gift from Timothy Lu (Addgene plasmid # 78962 ; http://n2t.net/addgene:78962 ; RRID:Addgene_78962)
