[The description below was written by a language model from this plasmid's Addgene catalogue record and pLannotate feature annotations shown in this document.]
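Description:
PP258 is a yeast expression plasmid built on the pPICZ A backbone, a vector designed for Pichia pastoris. It is propagated in E. coli through a high-copy ColE1/pUC-type origin. Selection in both hosts relies on a single Sh ble (BleoR) cassette conferring Zeocin resistance. This cassette is driven in tandem by the S. cerevisiae TEF1 promoter for yeast and the synthetic EM7 promoter for bacteria, and it ends in the CYC1 terminator. No yeast replication origin is annotated, which fits the integrative use typical of pPICZ vectors, although the record does not say how the plasmid is maintained in yeast.

The feature table points to two expression units. In the first, a Pichia GAP promoter is annotated as fragments interrupted by a tet operator-like element. This is presumably the "GAP6" variant named in the catalogue entry. It lies upstream of an open reading frame that includes an ERT2 estrogen-receptor ligand-binding domain fused to the VP64 activation domain, followed by an AOX1 terminator. About 350 bp between the promoter and ERT2 is unannotated. It may encode a DNA-binding domain, which would complete a hormone-responsive synthetic transcription factor, but the record does not identify it.

The second unit carries EGFP followed by a His-tag-like fragment and a second AOX1 terminator. According to the catalogue, the reporter is controlled by a minimal CYC promoter (mCYC), but this promoter and any upstream operator sites are not annotated. The short CUP1, CyPet, CMV and groL1 hits in and around this region are probably spurious matches.

The plasmid appears to be a GFP reporter used to characterise promoter combinations in inducible gene switches, as part of work on programmable biologics production in yeast.
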