Features (pLannotate 1.2.2; 21 found; start..end, strand, type, name):
    157..568     +  promoter       TEF1 promoter: S. cerevisiae TEF1; promoter for EF-1α
    576..623     +  promoter       EM7 promoter: synthetic bacterial promoter&nbsp
    642..1016    +  CDS            BleoR: antibiotic-binding protein; Sh ble from Streptoalloteichus hindustanus; confers resistance to bleomycin, phleomycin, and Zeocin™
   1082..1329    +  terminator     CYC1 terminator: S. cerevisiae CYC1; transcription terminator for CYC1
   1404..1992    -  rep_origin     ori: high-copy-number ColE1/pMB1/pBR322/pUC origin of replication
   2087..2173    -  CDS            groL1 (fragment): CH601_MYCA1 - Also known as groEL1 From Mycobacterium avium (strain 104).
   2886..3324    +  promoter       GAP promoter (fragment): promoter for Pichia pastoris glyceraldehyde-3-phosphate dehydrogenase
   3324..3342    +  protein_bind   tet operator: tetO; bacterial operator O2 for the tetR and tetA genes tetracycline repressor TetR
   3345..3364    +  promoter       PLtetO-1 promoter (fragment): modified phage lambda PL promoter with tet operator sites (Lutz and Bujard, 1997)
   3364..3402    +  promoter       GAP promoter (fragment): promoter for Pichia pastoris glyceraldehyde-3-phosphate dehydrogenase
   3759..3776    -  misc_feature   MCS (fragment): pUC18/19 multiple cloning site
   3781..4663    +  CDS            ERT2 (fragment): mutated ligand-binding domain of the human estrogen receptor (Feil et al., 1997)
   4672..4821    +  CDS            VP64: tetrameric repeat of the minimal activation domain of herpes simplex virus VP16 (Beerli et al., 1998)
   4896..5142    +  terminator     AOX1 terminator: Pichia pastoris AOX1; transcription terminator for AOX1
   5149..5167    +  promoter       CUP1 promoter (fragment): S. cerevisiae CUP1; inducible metallothionein promoter, regulated by Cu2+
   5236..5261    +  CDS            CyPet (fragment): cyan fluorescent protein optimized for FRET with YPet (Nguyen and Daugherty, 2005)
   5356..5378    -  promoter       CMV promoter (fragment): human cytomegalovirus (CMV) immediate early promoter
   5438..5458    -  enhancer       CMV enhancer (fragment): human cytomegalovirus immediate early enhancer; contains an 18-bp deletion relative to the standard CMV enhancer
   5718..6434    +  CDS            EGFP: EGFP is a basic (constitutively fluorescent) green fluorescent protein published in 1996, derived from Aequorea victoria. It is reported to be a rapidly-maturing weak dimer with moderate acid sensitivity.
   6504..6521    +  CDS            capTEV™ (fragment): composite tag for in vivo biotinylation, TEV protease cleavage, and 6xHis tagging
   6545..142     +  terminator     AOX1 terminator (across the origin): Pichia pastoris AOX1; transcription terminator for AOX1
>Addgene plasmid #78962 | PP258 | depositor full sequence | sequence record 147707 | PP258 sequence 6649 bps
TCTTCTCGTACGAGCTTGCTCCTGATCAGCCTATCTCGCAGCTGATGAATATCTTGTGGTAGGGGTTTGG
GAAAATCATTCGAGTTTGATGTTTTTCTTGGTATTTCCCACTCCTCTTCAGAGTACAGAAGATTAAGTGA
GACCTTCGTTTGTGCGGATCCCCCACACACCATAGCTTCAAAATGTTTCTACTCCTTTTTTACTCTTCCA
GATTTTCTCGGACTCCGCGCATCGCCGTACCACTTCAAAACACCCAAGCACAGCATACTAAATTTTCCCT
CTTTCTTCCTCTAGGGTGTCGTTAATTACCCGTACTAAAGGTTTGGAAAAGAAAAAAGAGACCGCCTCGT
TTCTTTTTCTTCGTCGAAAAAGGCAATAAAAATTTTTATCACGTTTCTTTTTCTTGAAATTTTTTTTTTT
AGTTTTTTTCTCTTTCAGTGACCTCCATTGATATTTAAGTTAATAAACGGTCTTCAATTTCTCAAGTTTC
AGTTTCATTTTTCTTGTTCTATTACAACTTTTTTTACTTCTTGTTCATTAGAAAGAAAGCATAGCAATCT
AATCTAAGGGGCGGTGTTGACAATTAATCATCGGCATAGTATATCGGCATAGTATAATACGACAAGGTGA
GGAACTAAACCATGGCCAAGTTGACCAGTGCCGTTCCGGTGCTCACCGCGCGCGACGTCGCCGGAGCGGT
CGAGTTCTGGACCGACCGGCTCGGGTTCTCCCGGGACTTCGTGGAGGACGACTTCGCCGGTGTGGTCCGG
GACGACGTGACCCTGTTCATCAGCGCGGTCCAGGACCAGGTGGTGCCGGACAACACCCTGGCCTGGGTGT
GGGTGCGCGGCCTGGACGAGCTGTACGCCGAGTGGTCGGAGGTCGTGTCCACGAACTTCCGGGACGCCTC
CGGGCCGGCCATGACCGAGATCGGCGAGCAGCCGTGGGGGCGGGAGTTCGCCCTGCGCGACCCGGCCGGC
AACTGCGTGCACTTCGTGGCCGAGGAGCAGGACTGACACGTCCGACGGCGGCCCACGGGTCCCAGGCCTC
GGAGATCCGTCCCCCTTTTCCTTTGTCGATATCATGTAATTAGTTATGTCACGCTTACATTCACGCCCTC
CCCCCACATCCGCTCTAACCGAAAAGGAAGGAGTTAGACAACCTGAAGTCTAGGTCCCTATTTATTTTTT
TATAGTTATGTTAGTATTAAGAACGTTATTTATATTTCAAATTTTTCTTTTTTTTCTGTACAGACGCGTG
TACGCATGTAACATTATACTGAAAACCTTGCTTGAGAAGGTTTTGGGACGCTCGAAGGCTTTAATTTGCA
AGCTGGAGACCAACATGTGAGCAAAAGGCCAGCAAAAGGCCAGGAACCGTAAAAAGGCCGCGTTGCTGGC
GTTTTTCCATAGGCTCCGCCCCCCTGACGAGCATCACAAAAATCGACGCTCAAGTCAGAGGTGGCGAAAC
CCGACAGGACTATAAAGATACCAGGCGTTTCCCCCTGGAAGCTCCCTCGTGCGCTCTCCTGTTCCGACCC
TGCCGCTTACCGGATACCTGTCCGCCTTTCTCCCTTCGGGAAGCGTGGCGCTTTCTCAATGCTCACGCTG
TAGGTATCTCAGTTCGGTGTAGGTCGTTCGCTCCAAGCTGGGCTGTGTGCACGAACCCCCCGTTCAGCCC
GACCGCTGCGCCTTATCCGGTAACTATCGTCTTGAGTCCAACCCGGTAAGACACGACTTATCGCCACTGG
CAGCAGCCACTGGTAACAGGATTAGCAGAGCGAGGTATGTAGGCGGTGCTACAGAGTTCTTGAAGTGGTG
GCCTAACTACGGCTACACTAGAAGGACAGTATTTGGTATCTGCGCTCTGCTGAAGCCAGTTACCTTCGGA
AAAAGAGTTGGTAGCTCTTGATCCGGCAAACAAACCACCGCTGGTAGCGGTGGTTTTTTTGTTTGCAAGC
AGCAGATTACGCGCAGAAAAAAAGGATCTCAAGAAGATCCTTTGATCTTTTCTACGGGGTCTGACGCTCA
GTGGAACGAAAACTCACGTTAAGGGATTTTGGTCATGAGATCAGATCTGAGCTCGTTTGGCCGTGGCCGT
GCTCGTCCTCGTCGGCCGGCTTGTCGACGACGGCGGTCTCCGTCGTCAGGATCATCCGGGCCACAAGCTT
GCTGACAGAAGCCTCAAGAAAAAAAAAATTCTTCTTCGACTATGCTGGAGGCAGAGATGATCGAGCCGGT
AGTTAACTATATATAGCTAAATTGGTTCCATCACCTCGAGTCAATTCTTGATTTAGTATACACATAACCA
AATTTGGATCAAGTTTGAAGTAAAACTTTAACTTCAGCTCCTTACATTTGCACTAAGATCTCTGCTACTC
TGGTCCCAAGTGAACCACCTTTTGGACCCTATTGACCGGACCTTAACTTGCCAAACCTAAACGCTTAATG
CCTCAGACGTTTTAATGCCTCTCAACACCTCCAAGGTTGCTTTCTTGAGCATGCCTACTAGGGACTTTAA
CGAACTGTGGGGTTGCAGACAGTTTCAGGCGTGTCCCGACCAATATGGCCTACTAGACTCTCTGAAAAAT
CACAGTTTTCCAGTAGTTCCGATCAAATTACCATCGAAATGGTCCCATAAACGGACATTTGACATCCGTT
CCTGAATTATAGTCTTCCACCGTGGATCATGGTGTTCCTTTTTTTCCCAAAGAATATCAGCATCCCTTAA
CTACGTTAGGTCAGTGATGACAATGGACCAAATTGTTGCAAGGTTTTTCTTTTTCTTTCATCGGCACATT
TCAGCCTCACATGCGACTATTATCGATCAATGAAATCCATCAAGATTGAAATCTTAAAATTGCCCCTTTC
ACTTGACAGGATCCTTTTTTGTAGAAATGTCTTGGTGTCCTCGTCCAATCAGGTAGCCATCTCTGAAATA
TCTGGCTCCGTTGCAACTCCGAACGACCTGCTGGCAACGTAAAATTCTCCGGGGTAAAACTTTAATGTGG
AGTAATGGAACCAGAAACGTCTCTTCCCTTCTCTCTCCTTCCACCGCCCGTTACCGTCCCTAGGAAATTT
TACTCTGCTGGAGAGCTTCTTCTACGGCCCCCTTGCAGCAATGCTCTTCCCAGCATTACGTTGCGGGTAA
AACGGAGGTCGTGTACCCGACCTAGCAGCCCAGGGATGGAAAAGTCCCGGCCGTCGCTGGCAATAATAGC
GGGCGGACGCATGTCATGAGATTATTGGAAACCACCAGAATCGAATATAAAAGGCGAACACCTTTCCCAA
TTTTGGTTTCTCCTGACCCAAAGACTTTAAATTTCCCTATCAGTGATAGAGATCTCCCTATCAGTGATAG
AGATAATTTATTTGTCCCTATTTCAATCAATTGAACAACTATCAAAACACACTAGTAAAAATGCGCGGAG
CTCCTAAGAAAAAGCGCAAAGTCCGGCCGGCATCTAGACCCGGGGAGCGCCCCTTCCAGTGTCGCATTTG
CATGCGGAACTTTTCGCGCCAGGACAGGCTTGACAGGCATACCCGTACTCATACCGGTGAAAAACCGTTT
CAGTGTCGGATCTGTATGCGAAATTTCTCCCAGAAGGAGCACTTGGCGGGGCATCTACGTACGCACACCG
GCGAGAAGCCATTCCAATGCCGAATATGCATGCGCAACTTCAGTCGCCGCGACAACCTGAACCGGCACCT
AAAAACCCACCTGAGGAACATATGCGGCGGAGGCACACCTGCAGCTGCGTCGACTCTAGAGGATCCATCT
GCTGGAGACATGAGAGCTGCCAACCTTTGGCCAAGCCCGCTCATGATCAAACGCTCTAAGAAGAACAGCC
TGGCCTTGTCCCTGACGGCCGACCAGATGGTCAGTGCCTTGTTGGATGCTGAGCCCCCCATACTCTATTC
CGAGTATGATCCTACCAGACCCTTCAGTGAAGCTTCGATGATGGGCTTACTGACCAACCTGGCAGACAGG
GAGCTGGTTCACATGATCAACTGGGCGAAGAGGGTGCCAGGCTTTGTGGATTTGACCCTCCATGATCAGG
TCCACCTTCTAGAATGTGCCTGGCTAGAGATCCTGATGATTGGTCTCGTCTGGCGCTCCATGGAGCACCC
AGTGAAGCTACTGTTTGCTCCTAACTTGCTCTTGGACAGGAACCAGGGAAAATGTGTAGAGGGCATGGTG
GAGATCTTCGACATGCTGCTGGCTACATCATCTCGGTTCCGCATGATGAATCTGCAGGGAGAGGAGTTTG
TGTGCCTCAAATCTATTATTTTGCTTAATTCTGGAGTGTACACATTTCTGTCCAGCACCCTGAAGTCTCT
GGAAGAGAAGGACCATATCCACCGAGTCCTGGACAAGATCACAGACACTTTGATCCACCTGATGGCCAAG
GCAGGCCTGACCCTGCAGCAGCAGCACCAGCGGCTGGCCCAGCTCCTCCTCATCCTCTCCCACATCAGGC
ACATGAGTAACAAAGGCATGGAGCATCTGTACAGCATGAAGTGCAAGAACGTGGTGCCCCTCTATGACCT
GCTGCTGGAGATGCTGGACGCCCACCGCCTACATGCGCCCACTAGCCGTGGAGGGGCATCCGTGGAGGAG
ACGGACCAAAGCCACTTGGCCACTGCGGGCTCTACTTCATCGCCTAGGGCCGACGCGCTGGACGATTTCG
ATCTCGACATGCTGGGTTCTGATGCCCTCGATGACTTTGACCTGGATATGTTGGGAAGCGACGCATTGGA
TGACTTTGATCTGGACATGCTCGGCTCCGATGCTCTGGACGATTTCGATCTCGATATGTTAATTAACTAC
CCGTACGACGTTCCGGACTACGCTTCTTGAGGTACCATCGGTAGACCGGTCTTGCTAGATTCTAATCAAG
AGGATGTCAGAATGCCATTTGCCTGAGAGATGCAGGCTTCATTTTTGATACTTTTTTATTTGTAACCTAT
ATAGTATAGGATTTTTTTTGTCATTTTGTTTCTTCTCGTACGAGCTTGCTCCTGATCAGCCTATCTCGCA
GCTGATGAATATCTTGTGGTAGGGGTTTGGGAAAATCATTCGAGTTTGATGTTTTTCTTGGTATTTCCCA
CTCCTCTTCAGAGTACAGAAGATTAAGTGAGAGCTAGCATATCATATAGAAGTCATCGCGGCAGATCAAT
TCATCAATCGGAGTGAGGATATTGCGAGTTTACCACCATCAATCGGAGTGAGGATCTCCAATTGGTGACG
GTCCAGTCATCAATCGGAGTGAGGATTCAGCTGCTTCTCGAGGCCGCACATCAATCGGAGTGAGGATGTA
CAGGGTGGGCTGTTCCACCATCAATCGGAGTGAGGATTTGCGTCAATGGGGCGGAGTTCATCAATCGGAG
TGAGGATATCGAAGTCATCGAGAGCACTCATCAATCGGAGTGAGGATATACTCCACCCATTGACGTCACA
TCAATCGGAGTGAGGATTGGAACCAGAAGGGTCTCTTCATCAATCGGAGTGAGGATACCCTATGGGCGCG
CCACCCTATGGCATGCATGTGCTCTGTATGTATATAAAACTCTTGTTTTCTTCTTTTCTCTAAATATTCT
TTCCTTATACATTAGGTCCTTTGTAGCATAAATTACTATACTTCTATAGACACGCAAACACAAATACACA
CACTAAATTACCGGATCAATTCGAAGCTTAAATCGAAACGCGAATTCATGGTGAGCAAGGGCGAGGAGCT
GTTCACCGGGGTGGTGCCCATCCTGGTCGAGCTGGACGGCGACGTAAACGGCCACAAGTTCAGCGTGTCC
GGCGAGGGCGAGGGCGATGCCACCTACGGCAAGCTGACCCTGAAGTTCATCTGCACCACCGGCAAGCTGC
CCGTGCCCTGGCCCACCCTCGTGACCACCCTGACCTACGGCGTGCAGTGCTTCAGCCGCTACCCCGACCA
CATGAAGCAGCACGACTTCTTCAAGTCCGCCATGCCCGAAGGCTACGTCCAGGAGCGCACCATCTTCTTC
AAGGACGACGGCAACTACAAGACCCGCGCCGAGGTGAAGTTCGAGGGCGACACCCTGGTGAACCGCATCG
AGCTGAAGGGCATCGACTTCAAGGAGGACGGCAACATCCTGGGGCACAAGCTGGAGTACAACTACAACAG
CCACAACGTCTATATCATGGCCGACAAGCAGAAGAACGGCATCAAGGTGAACTTCAAGATCCGCCACAAC
ATCGAGGACGGCAGCGTGCAGCTCGCCGACCACTACCAGCAGAACACCCCCATCGGCGACGGCCCCGTGC
TGCTGCCCGACAACCACTACCTGAGCACCCAGAGCGCCCTGAGCAAAGACCCCAACGAGAAGCGCGATCA
CATGGTCCTGCTGGAGTTCGTGACCGCCGCCGGGATCACTCTCGGCATGGACGAGCTGTACAAGGCCGCG
GCGGCCGCCAGCTTTCTAGAACAAAAACTCATCTCAGAAGAGGATCTGAATAGCGCCGTCGACCATCATC
ATCATCATCATTGACCGGTCTTGCTAGATTCTAATCAAGAGGATGTCAGAATGCCATTTGCCTGAGAGAT
GCAGGCTTCATTTTTGATACTTTTTTATTTGTAACCTATATAGTATAGGATTTTTTTTGTCATTTTGTT
