>Addgene plasmid #78962 | PP258 | addgene partial sequence | sequence record 168304 | EGFP-N 5'-CGTCGCCGTCCAGCTCGACCAG-3'
ATGAATTCGCGTTTCGATTTAAGCTTCGAATTGATCCGGTAATTTAGTGTGTGTATTTGTGTTTGCGTGT
CTATAGAAGTATAGTAATTTATGCTACAAAGGACCTAATGTATAAGGAAAGAATATTTAGAGAAAAGAAG
AAAACAAGAGTTTTATATACATACAGAGCACATGCATGCCATAGGGTGGCGCGCCCATAGGGTATCCTCA
CTCCGATTGATGAAGAGACCCTTCTGGTTCCAATCCTCACTCCGATTGATGTGACGTCAATGGGTGGAGT
ATATCCTCACTCCGATTGATGAGTGCTCTCGATGACTTCGATATCCTCACTCCGATTGATGAACTCCGCC
CCATTGACGCAAATCCTCACTCCGATTGATGGTGGAACAGCCCACCCTGTACATCCTCACTCCGATTGAT
GTGCGGCCTCGAGAAGCAGCTGAATCCTCACTCCGATTGATGACTGGACCGTCACCAATTGGAGATCCTC
ACTCCGATTGATGGTGGTAAACTCGCAATATCCTCACTCCGATTGATGAATTGATCTGCCGCGATGACTT
CTATATGATATGCTAGCTCTCACTTAATCTTCTGTACTCTGAAGAGGAGTGGGAAATACCAAGAAAAACA
TCAAACTCGAATGATTTTCCCAAACCCCTACCACAAGATATTCATCAGCTGCGAGATAGGCTGATCAGGA
GCAAGCTCGTACGAGAAGAAACAAAATGACAAAAAAAATCCTATACTATATAGGTTACAAATAAAAAAGT
ATCAAAAATGAAGCCTGCATCTCTCAGGCAAATGGCATTCTGACATCCTCTTGATTAGAATCTAGCAAGA
CCGGTCTAC
