>Addgene plasmid #78962 | PP258 | addgene partial sequence | sequence record 168305 | pBR322ori-3 5'-tttgtttgcaagcagcagat-3'
TTGATCTTTTCTACGGGGTCTGACGCTCAGTGGAACGAAAACTCACGTTAAGGGATTTTGGTCATGAGAT
CAGATCTGAGCTCGTTTGGCCGTGGCCGTGCTCGTCCTCGTCGGCCGGCTTGTCGACGACGGCGGTCTCC
GTCGTCAGGATCATCCGGGCCACAAGCTTGCTGACAGAAGCCTCAAGAAAAAAAAAATTCTTCTTCGACT
ATGCTGGAGGCAGAGATGATCGAGCCGGTAGTTAACTATATATAGCTAAATTGGTTCCATCACCTCGAGT
CTATTCTTGATTTAGTATACACATAACCAAATTTGGATCAAGTTTGAAGTAAAACTTTAACTTCAGCTCC
TTACATTTGCACTAAGATCTCTGCTACTCTGGTCCCAAGTGAACCACCTTTTGGACCCTATTGACCGGAC
CTTAACTTGCCAAACCTAAACGCTTAATGCCTCAGACGTTTTAATGCCTCTCAACACCTCCAAGGTTGCT
TTCTTGAGCATGCCTACTAGGGACTTTAACGAACTGTGGGGTTGCAGACAGTTTCAGGCGTGTCCCGACC
AATATGGCCTACTAGACTCTCTGAAAAATCACAGTTTTCCAGTAGTTCCGATCAAATTACCATCGAAATG
GTCCCATAAACGGACATTTGACATCCGTTCCTGAATTATAGTCTTCCACCGTGGATCATGGTGTTCCTTT
TTTTCCCAAAGAATATCAGCATCCCTTAACTACGTTAGGTCAGTGATGACAATGGACCAAATTGTTGCAA
GGTTTTTCTTTTTCTTTCATCGGCACATTTCAGCCTCACATGCGACTATTATCGATCAATGAAATCCATC
AAGATTGAAATCTTAAAATTGCCCCTTTCACTTGACAGGATCCTT
